>Addgene plasmid #217682 | HA-MBP-TEVpCS-ADGRB2 CTF-FLAG | addgene full sequence | sequence record 430133 | Addgene NGS Result
GAACATTTCTCTATCGAAGGATCTGCGATCGCTCCGGTGCCCGTCAGTGGGCAGAGCGCACATCGCCCAC
AGTCCCCGAGAAGTTGGGGGGAGGGGTCGGCAATTGAACGGGTGCCTAGAGAAGGTGGCGCGGGGTAAAC
TGGGAAAGTGATGTCGTGTACTGGCTCCGCCTTTTTCCCGAGGGTGGGGGAGAACCGTATATAAGTGCAG
TAGTCGCCGTGAACGTTCTTTTTCGCAACGGGTTTGCCGCCAGAACACAGCTGAAGCTTCGAGGGGCTCG
CATCTCTCCTTCACGCGCCCGCCGCCCTACCTGAGGCCGCCATCCACGCCGGTTGAGTCGCGTTCTGCCG
CCTCCCGCCTGTGGTGCCTCCTGAACTGCGTCCGCCGTCTAGGTAAGTTTAAAGCTCAGGTCGAGACCGG
GCCTTTGTCCGGCGCTCCCTTGGAGCCTACCTAGACTCAGCCGGCTCTCCACGCTTTGCCTGACCCTGCT
TGCTCAACTCTACGTCTTTGTTTCGTTTTCTGTTCTGCGCCGTTACAGATCCAAGCTGTGACCGGCGCCT
ACCTGAGATCACCGGCGAAGGAGGGCCACCATGTACAGGATGCAACTCCTGTCTTGCATTGCACTAAGTC
TTGCACTTGTCACGAATTCGTACCCATACGATGTTCCAGATTACGCTGGATCCAAAATTGAAGAAGGCAA
ACTGGTGATTTGGATTAACGGCGATAAAGGCTATAACGGCCTGGCGGAAGTGGGCAAAAAATTTGAAAAA
GATACCGGCATTAAAGTGACCGTGGAACATCCGGATAAACTGGAAGAAAAATTTCCGCAGGTGGCGGCGA
CCGGCGATGGCCCGGATATTATTTTTTGGGCGCATGATCGCTTTGGCGGCTATGCGCAGAGCGGCCTGCT
GGCGGAAATTACCCCGGATAAAGCGTTTCAGGATAAACTGTATCCGTTTACCTGGGATGCGGTGCGCTAT
AACGGCAAACTGATTGCGTATCCGATTGCGGTGGAAGCGCTGAGCCTGATTTATAACAAAGATCTGCTGC
CGAACCCGCCGAAAACCTGGGAAGAAATTCCGGCGCTGGATAAAGAACTGAAAGCGAAAGGCAAAAGCGC
GCTGATGTTTAACCTGCAGGAACCGTATTTTACCTGGCCGCTGATTGCGGCGGATGGCGGCTATGCGTTT
AAATATGAAAACGGCAAATATGATATTAAAGATGTGGGCGTGGATAACGCGGGCGCGAAAGCGGGCCTGA
CCTTTCTGGTGGATCTGATTAAAAACAAACATATGAACGCGGATACCGATTATAGCATTGCGGAAGCGGC
GTTTAACAAAGGCGAAACCGCGATGACCATTAACGGCCCGTGGGCGTGGAGCAACATTGATACCAGCAAA
GTGAACTATGGCGTGACCGTGCTGCCGACCTTTAAAGGCCAGCCGAGCAAACCGTTTGTGGGCGTGCTGA
GCGCGGGCATTAACGCGGCGAGCCCGAACAAAGAACTGGCGAAAGAATTTCTGGAAAACTATCTGCTGAC
CGATGAAGGCCTGGAAGCGGTGAACAAAGATAAACCGCTGGGCGCGGTGGCGCTGAAAAGCTATGAAGAA
GAACTGGCGAAAGATCCGCGCATTGCGGCGACCATGGAAAACGCGCAGAAAGGCGAAATTATGCCGAACA
TTCCGCAGATGAGCGCGTTTTGGTATGCGGTGCGCACCGCGGTGATTAACGCGGCGAGCGGCCGCCAGAC
CGTGGATGAAGCGCTGAAAGATGCGCAGACCAACGAGAACCTTTACTTCCAATCTACATTCGCCGTACTC
GCTCAGCCGCCCAAGGACCTGACGCTGGAGCTGGCCGGCAGCCCCAGCGTCCCGCTCGTCATCGGCTGTG
CAGTGTCTTGTATGGCGTTGCTCACCCTCCTGGCCATTTATGCGGCTTTCTGGCGCTTTATCAAGTCCGA
GCGTTCTATCATTCTCCTGAACTTCTGTCTTAGTATCCTGGCCTCCAACATCCTCATTCTCGTGGGCCAG
AGTCGCGTCCTGAGTAAAGGCGTATGTACTATGACTGCTGCGTTCCTCCACTTCTTTTTCCTCAGCAGTT
TCTGCTGGGTGCTCACCGAAGCATGGCAGTCTTACCTGGCCGTGATCGGCCGTATGAGAACACGCCTGGT
GCGCAAGCGCTTTCTGTGTCTGGGCTGGGGCCTGCCAGCTCTGGTGGTAGCTGTGAGCGTGGGGTTTACA
CGCACAAAGGGCTACGGCACCTCCAGCTACTGTTGGCTGAGCCTGGAGGGAGGGCTGCTCTATGCATTCG
TAGGCCCGGCCGCTGTGATCGTCCTGGTCAACATGCTCATCGGTATTATCGTCTTCAATAAACTGATGGC
CCGGGATGGGATCTCTGACAAGTCCAAGAAACAGAGGGCAGGGAGTGAGAGGTGCCCCTGGGCGTCTCTG
CTTCTGCCTTGTAGTGCCTGCGGGGCTGTTCCAAGCCCCCTGCTTAGCTCTGCTTCTGCTAGAAACGCGA
TGGCCAGCCTGTGGAGCTCTTGCGTGGTCCTGCCACTCCTGGCTCTGACTTGGATGAGTGCCGTTCTTGC
GATGACTGACAGGCGCTCAGTGCTGTTCCAGGCTCTGTTCGCAGTATTCAATTCCGCCCAGGGCTTTGTG
ATCACCGCAGTTCACTGCTTCCTCCGCCGTGAGGTGCAGGACGTCGTGAAATGTCAGATGGGCGTGTGCA
GAGCCGATGAATCCGAGGATTCCCCCGACAGCTGCAAGAACGGACAGCTGCAGATCCTGTCCGACTTCGA
GAAAGATGTTGACCTTGCCTGCCAGACAGTTCTGTTCAAGGAGGTGAATACTTGTAACCCGAGTACCATC
ACTGGGACTCTGTCCAGGCTGTCCCTGGATGAAGACGAAGAGCCAAAGTCTTGTCTTGTGGGCCCCGAGG
GAAGCCTGTCCTTCTCACCCTTGCCCGGCAACATCCTTGTACCCATGGCCGCTAGCCCTGGCCTTGGTGA
GCCCCCTCCCCCTCAGGAAGCCAACCCGGTGTATATGTGCGGCGAGGGTGGCCTCCGCCAATTGGACCTG
ACCTGGCTGCGTCCTACGGAACCAGGCAGCGAGGGCGATTACATGGTTCTGCCTAGACGGACTCTGAGCC
TGCAGCCCGGAGGCGGTGGAGGCGGTGGAGAGGACGCACCACGGGCTAGGCCGGAAGGCACACCGAGACG
CGCGGCCAAGACTGTCGCTCATACAGAGGGGTATCCATCCTTTCTTTCCGTGGACCATTCCGGGCTGGGC
TTGGGACCGGCTTACGGTTCCTTGCAGAACCCTTACGGCATGACGTTTCAGCCACCTCCCCCTACCCCAT
CCGCCAGACAGGTTCCTGAGCCTGGCGAGAGGTCCAGAACAATGCCACGGACCGTACCCGGGTCCACAAT
GAAGATGGGAAGTCTTGAAAGAAAGAAACTGCGCTACAGTGACCTGGATTTCGAGAAGGTGATGCATACC
CGCAAAAGACACTCCGAGCTGTATCATGAGCTGAACCAGAAATTTCACACATTCGACCGGTACCGGTCCC
AGTCCACCGCCAAGCGGGAGAAGCGCTGGTCTGTCAGCTCTGGAGGTGCTGCCGAGCGTAGCGTATGTAC
CGATAAACCAAGCCCTGGAGAGCGCCCCTCCCTGTCCCAGCACAGGCGCCATCAGAGCTGGAGCACATTT
AAATCCATGACTTTGGGTAGCTTGCCACCTAAGCCACGCGAACGTCTGACGCTGCACCGTGCTGCCGCGT
GGGAGCCTACCGAACCGCCAGACGGTGATTTTCAAACCGAGGTTGGTTCTGACTACAAAGACGATGACGA
CAAGTGAAGATCTGACAAAACTCACACATGCCCACCGTGCCCAGCACCTGAACTCCTGGGGGGACCGTCA
GTCTTCCTCTTCCCCCCAAAACCCAAGGACACCCTCATGATCTCCCGGACCCCTGAGGTCACATGCGTGG
TGGTGGACGTGAGCCACGAAGACCCTGAGGTCAAGTTCAACTGGTACGTGGACGGCGTGGAGGTGCATAA
TGCCAAGACAAAGCCGCGGGAGGAGCAGTACAACAGCACGTACCGTGTGGTCAGCGTCCTCACCGTCCTG
CACCAGGACTGGCTGAATGGCAAGGAGTACAAGTGCAAGGTCTCCAACAAAGCCCTCCCAGCCCCCATCG
AGAAAACCATCTCCAAAGCCAAAGGGCAGCCCCGAGAACCACAGGTGTACACCCTGCCCCCATCCCGGGA
GGAGATGACCAAGAACCAGGTCAGCCTGACCTGCCTGGTCAAAGGCTTCTATCCCAGCGACATCGCCGTG
GAGTGGGAGAGCAATGGGCAGCCGGAGAACAACTACAAGACCACGCCTCCCGTGCTGGACTCCGACGGCT
CCTTCTTCCTCTACAGCAAGCTCACCGTGGACAAGAGCAGGTGGCAGCAGGGGAACGTCTTCTCATGCTC
CGTGATGCACGAGGCTCTGCACAACCACTACACGCAGAAGAGCCTCTCCCTGTCTCCGGGTAAATGAGTG
CTAGCTGGCCAGACATGATAAGATACATTGATGAGTTTGGACAAACCACAACTAGAATGCAGTGAAAAAA
ATGCTTTATTTGTGAAATTTGTGATGCTATTGCTTTATTTGTAACCATTATAAGCTGCAATAAACAAGTT
AACAACAACAATTGCATTCATTTTATGTTTCAGGTTCAGGGGGAGGTGTGGGAGGTTTTTTAAAGCAAGT
AAAACCTCTACAAATGTGGTATGGAATTAATTCTAAAATACAGCATAGCAAAACTTTAACCTCCAAATCA
AGCCTCTACTTGAATCCTTTTCTGAGGGATGAATAAGGCATAGGCATCAGGGGCTGTTGCCAATGTGCAT
TAGCTGTTTGCAGCCTCACCTTCTTTCATGGAGTTTAAGATATAGTGTATTTTCCCAAGGTTTGAACTAG
CTCTTCATTTCTTTATGTTTTAAATGCACTGACCTCCCACATTCCCTTTTTAGTAAAATATTCAGAAATA
ATTTAAATACATCATTGCAATGAAAATAAATGTTTTTTATTAGGCAGAATCCAGATGCTCAAGGCCCTTC
ATAATATCCCCCAGTTTAGTAGTTGGACTTAGGGAACAAAGGAACCTTTAATAGAAATTGGACAGCAAGA
AAGCGAGCTTCTAGCTTATCCTCAGTCCTGCTCCTCTGCCACAAAGTGCACGCAGTTGCCGGCCGGGTCG
CGCAGGGCGAACTCCCGCCCCCACGGCTGCTCGCCGATCTCGGTCATGGCCGGCCCGGAGGCGTCCCGGA
AGTTCGTGGACACGACCTCCGACCACTCGGCGTACAGCTCGTCCAGGCCGCGCACCCACACCCAGGCCAG
GGTGTTGTCCGGCACCACCTGGTCCTGGACCGCGCTGATGAACAGGGTCACGTCGTCCCGGACCACACCG
GCGAAGTCGTCCTCCACGAAGTCCCGGGAGAACCCGAGCCGGTCGGTCCAGAACTCGACCGCTCCGGCGA
CGTCGCGCGCGGTGAGCACCGGAACGGCACTGGTCAACTTGGCCATGATGGCTCCTCCTGTCAGGAGAGG
AAAGAGAAGAAGGTTAGTACAATTGCTATAGTGAGTTGTATTATACTATGCAGATATACTATGCCAATGA
TTAATTGTCAAACTAGGGCTGCAGGGTTCATAGTGCCACTTTTCCTGCACTGCCCCATCTCCTGCCCACC
CTTTCCCAGGCATAGACAGTCAGTGACTTACCAAACTCACAGGAGGGAGAAGGCAGAAGCTTGAGACAGA
CCCGCGGGACCGCCGAACTGCGAGGGGACGTGGCTAGGGCGGCTTCTTTTATGGTGCGCCGGCCCTCGGA
GGCAGGGCGCTCGGGGAGGCCTAGCGGCCAATCTGCGGTGGCAGGAGGCGGGGCCGAAGGCCGTGCCTGA
CCAATCCGGAGCACATAGGAGTCTCAGCCCCCCGCCCCAAAGCAAGGGGAAGTCACGCGCCTGTAGCGCC
AGCGTGTTGTGAAATGGGGGCTTGGGGGGGTTGGGGCCCTGACTAGTCAAAACAAACTCCCATTGACGTC
AATGGGGTGGAGACTTGGAAATCCCCGTGAGTCAAACCGCTATCCACGCCCATTGATGTACTGCCAAAAC
CGCATCATCATGGTAATAGCGATGACTAATACGTAGATGTACTGCCAAGTAGGAAAGTCCCATAAGGTCA
TGTACTGGGCATAATGCCAGGCGGGCCATTTACCGTCATTGACGTCAATAGGGGGCGTACTTGGCATATG
ATACACTTGATGTACTGCCAAGTGGGCAGTTTACCGTAAATACTCCACCCATTGACGTCAATGGAAAGTC
CCTATTGGCGTTACTATGGGAACATACGTCATTATTGACGTCAATGGGCGGGGGTCGTTGGGCGGTCAGC
CAGGCGGGCCATTTACCGTAAGTTATGTAACGCCTGCAGGTTAATTAAGAACATGTGAGCAAAAGGCCAG
CAAAAGGCCAGGAACCGTAAAAAGGCCGCGTTGCTGGCGTTTTTCCATAGGCTCCGCCCCCCTGACGAGC
ATCACAAAAATCGACGCTCAAGTCAGAGGTGGCGAAACCCGACAGGACTATAAAGATACCAGGCGTTTCC
CCCTGGAAGCTCCCTCGTGCGCTCTCCTGTTCCGACCCTGCCGCTTACCGGATACCTGTCCGCCTTTCTC
CCTTCGGGAAGCGTGGCGCTTTCTCATAGCTCACGCTGTAGGTATCTCAGTTCGGTGTAGGTCGTTCGCT
CCAAGCTGGGCTGTGTGCACGAACCCCCCGTTCAGCCCGACCGCTGCGCCTTATCCGGTAACTATCGTCT
TGAGTCCAACCCGGTAAGACACGACTTATCGCCACTGGCAGCAGCCACTGGTAACAGGATTAGCAGAGCG
AGGTATGTAGGCGGTGCTACAGAGTTCTTGAAGTGGTGGCCTAACTACGGCTACACTAGAAGAACAGTAT
TTGGTATCTGCGCTCTGCTGAAGCCAGTTACCTTCGGAAAAAGAGTTGGTAGCTCTTGATCCGGCAAACA
AACCACCGCTGGTAGCGGTGGTTTTTTTGTTTGCAAGCAGCAGATTACGCGCAGAAAAAAAGGATCTCAA
GAAGATCCTTTGATCTTTTCTACGGGGTCTGACGCTCAGTGGAACGAAAACTCACGTTAAGGGATTTTGG
TCATGGCTAGTTAATTAACATTTAAATCAGCGGCCGCAATAAAATATCTTTATTTTCATTACATCTGTGT
GTTGGTTTTTTGTGTGAATCGTAACTAACATACGCTCTCCATCAAAACAAAACGAAACAAAACAAACTAG
CAAAATAGGCTGTCCCCAGTGCAAGTGCAGGTGCCA
Features (pLannotate 1.2.2; 17 found; start..end, strand, type, name):
     49..260     +  promoter       EF-1α core promoter: core promoter for human elongation factor EF-1α
    273..541     +  LTR            5' LTR (truncated): truncated 5' long terminal repeat (LTR) from human T-cell leukemia virus (HTLV) type 1
    591..650     +  sig_peptide    IL-2 signal sequence: human interleukin-2 signal sequence
    651..677     +  CDS            3xHA (fragment): three tandem HA epitope tags
    681..1781    +  CDS            malE (fragment): MALE_ECO57 - Experimental evidence at protein level: Swiss-Prot protein existence level 1. Part of the ABC transporter complex MalEFGK involved in maltose/maltodextrin import. Binds maltose and higher maltodextrins. From Escherichia coli O157:H7.
   1803..3824    +  CDS            ADGRB2 (fragment): AGRB2_HUMAN - Also known as BAI2. Experimental evidence at protein level: Swiss-Prot protein existence level 1. Orphan G-protein coupled receptor involved in cell adhesion and probably in cell-cell interactions. Activates NFAT-signaling pathway, a transcription factor, via the G-protein GNAZ (PubMed:20367554, PubMed:28891236). Involved in angiogenesis inhibition (By similarity). From Homo sapiens (Human).
   3798..4544    +  CDS            IGHG2 (fragment): IGHG2_HUMAN - Experimental evidence at protein level: Swiss-Prot protein existence level 1. Constant region of immunoglobulin heavy chains. Immunoglobulins, also known as antibodies, are membrane-bound or secreted glycoproteins produced by B lymphocytes. In the recognition phase of humoral immunity, the membrane-bound immunoglobulins serve as receptors which, upon binding of a specific antigen, trigger the clonal expansion and differentiation of B lymphocytes into immunoglobulins- secreting plasma cells. Secreted immunoglobulins mediate the effector phase of humoral immunity, which results in
   4569..4690    -  polyA_signal   SV40 poly(A) signal: SV40 polyadenylation signal
   4713..4784    -  CDS            large T antigen (fragment): large T antigen from SV40 (simian virus 40)
   4794..5188    -  polyA_signal   β-globin poly(A): human β-globin polyadenylation signal
   5205..5576    -  CDS            ble: BLE_STRHI - Experimental evidence at protein level: Swiss-Prot protein existence level 1. Binding protein with a strong affinity to the bleomycin family of antibiotics. From Streptoalloteichus hindustanus.
   5638..5681    -  promoter       EM7 promoter (fragment): synthetic bacterial promoter&nbsp
   6068..6167    -  promoter       CMV promoter (fragment): human cytomegalovirus (CMV) immediate early promoter
   6169..6472    -  enhancer       CMV enhancer: human cytomegalovirus immediate early enhancer
   6552..7140    -  rep_origin     ori: high-copy-number ColE1/pMB1/pBR322/pUC origin of replication
   7248..7296    +  polyA_signal   poly(A) signal: synthetic polyadenylation signal
   7307..12      +  misc_feature   pause site (across the origin): RNA polymerase II transcriptional pause signal from the human α2 globin gene
