[The description below was written by a language model from this plasmid's Addgene catalogue record and pLannotate feature annotations shown in this document.]
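Description:
HA-MBP-TEVpCS-ADGRB2 CTF-FLAG is a 7.4 kb mammalian expression plasmid built on the pFuse-hIgG1-Fc2 backbone. It expresses the C-terminal fragment, including the transmembrane domain, of the human adhesion GPCR ADGRB2 (BAI2), with residues 1–911 deleted. It replicates in E. coli from a high-copy ColE1/pUC-type origin. Selection uses the Streptoalloteichus hindustanus ble gene, which confers Zeocin/bleomycin resistance. This marker sits on the opposite strand behind tandem CMV enhancer/promoter and bacterial EM7 promoter elements and ends in a β-globin poly(A) signal, so it can work in both bacteria and mammalian cells.

The receptor cassette is driven by the composite promoter typical of pFuse vectors, an EF-1α core promoter joined to a truncated HTLV-1 5' LTR segment. The open reading frame starts with the human IL-2 signal sequence, which directs the protein into the secretory pathway. An HA epitope follows (annotated as a fragment of a 3xHA element), then E. coli maltose-binding protein (malE) and the ADGRB2 fragment. The construct name indicates a TEV protease cleavage site between MBP and the receptor, and the record lists a C-terminal FLAG tag; neither is annotated separately in the feature table. This layout suggests that TEV cleavage can remove the HA-MBP module to expose the native N-terminus of the CTF, where adhesion GPCRs carry their tethered agonist. That would fit the associated study of tethered agonist signaling, and the two tags could be used to follow the protein.

An immunoglobulin Fc-like segment from the backbone is annotated immediately downstream, slightly overlapping the ADGRB2 annotation. The record does not say whether it is translated, though a C-terminal FLAG tag implies the reading frame ends before it. An SV40 poly(A) signal lies downstream, annotated on the opposite strand.
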