Addgene plasmid #217682: HA-MBP-TEVpCS-ADGRB2 CTF-FLAG
Purpose: Mammalian expression of Adhesion G Protein-Coupled Receptor transmembrane domains
Depositing lab: Stephen Blacklow. Publication: Heterogeneity of tethered agonist signaling in adhesion G protein-coupled receptors. Dates AN, Jones DTD, Smith JS, Skiba MA, Rich MF, Burruss MM, Kruse AC, Blacklow SC. Cell Chem Biol. 2024 Aug 15;31(8):1542-1553.e4. doi: 10.1016/j.chembiol.2024.03.004. Epub 2024 Apr 11. PubMed 38608683.
Backbone
  Vector backbone: pFuse-hIgG1-Fc2
  Backbone manufacturer: Invitrogen
  Vector type: Mammalian Expression
Growth in bacteria
  Bacterial resistance: Bleocin (Zeocin), 50 μg/mL
  Growth temperature: 37°C
  Growth strain: DH5alpha
  Copy number: High Copy
Gene/Insert
  Gene/Insert name: ADGRB2 (alt name: BAI2)
  Species: H. sapiens (human)
  Mutation: Deletion of residues 1-911
  Entrez Gene: BAI2 (a.k.a. RP11-73M7.7)
  Tag / fusion protein: HA (N terminal on insert); FLAG (C terminal on insert)
  Cloning method: Gibson Cloning
Terms and licenses: Academic/Nonprofit Terms; Industry Terms: Not Available to Industry
Depositor comments: Please visit https://www.biorxiv.org/content/10.1101/2022.07.14.500097v2 for bioRxiv preprint.
How to cite: HA-MBP-TEVpCS-ADGRB2 CTF-FLAG was a gift from Stephen Blacklow (Addgene plasmid # 217682 ; http://n2t.net/addgene:217682 ; RRID:Addgene_217682)
